>Addgene plasmid #114311 | p2K7-RIP-Tomato-EFs-Tk::Sh | depositor full sequence | sequence record 215802 | Full Sequence
AATGTAGTCTTATGCAATACTCTTGTAGTCTTGCAACATGGTAACGATGAGTTAGCAACATGCCTTACAA
GGAGAGAAAAAGCACCGTGCATGCCGATTGGTGGAAGTAAGGTGGTACGATCGTGCCTTATTAGGAAGGC
AACAGACGGGTCTGACATGGATTGGACGAACCACTGAATTGCCGCATTGCAGAGATATTGTATTTAAGTG
CCTAGCTCGATACATAAACGGGTCTCTCTGGTTAGACCAGATCTGAGCCTGGGAGCTCTCTGGCTAACTA
GGGAACCCACTGCTTAAGCCTCAATAAAGCTTGCCTTGAGTGCTTCAAGTAGTGTGTGCCCGTCTGTTGT
GTGACTCTGGTAACTAGAGATCCCTCAGACCCTTTTAGTCAGTGTGGAAAATCTCTAGCAGTGGCGCCCG
AACAGGGACTTGAAAGCGAAAGGGAAACCAGAGGAGCTCTCTCGACGCAGGACTCGGCTTGCTGAAGCGC
GCACGGCAAGAGGCGAGGGGCGGCGACTGGTGAGTACGCCAAAAATTTTGACTAGCGGAGGCTAGAAGGA
GAGAGATGGGTGCGAGAGCGTCAGTATTAAGCGGGGGAGAATTAGATCGCGATGGGAAAAAATTCGGTTA
AGGCCAGGGGGAAAGAAAAAATATAAATTAAAACATATAGTATGGGCAAGCAGGGAGCTAGAACGATTCG
CAGTTAATCCTGGCCTGTTAGAAACATCAGAAGGCTGTAGACAAATACTGGGACAGCTACAACCATCCCT
TCAGACAGGATCAGAAGAACTTAGATCATTATATAATACAGTAGCAACCCTCTATTGTGTGCATCAAAGG
ATAGAGATAAAAGACACCAAGGAAGCTTTAGACAAGATAGAGGAAGAGCAAAACAAAAGTAAGACCACCG
CACAGCAAGCGGCCGCTGATCTTCAGACCTGGAGGAGGAGATATGAGGGACAATTGGAGAAGTGAATTAT
ATAAATATAAAGTAGTAAAAATTGAACCATTAGGAGTAGCACCCACCAAGGCAAAGAGAAGAGTGGTGCA
GAGAGAAAAAAGAGCAGTGGGAATAGGAGCTTTGTTCCTTGGGTTCTTGGGAGCAGCAGGAAGCACTATG
GGCGCAGCGTCAATGACGCTGACGGTACAGGCCAGACAATTATTGTCTGGTATAGTGCAGCAGCAGAACA
ATTTGCTGAGGGCTATTGAGGCGCAACAGCATCTGTTGCAACTCACAGTCTGGGGCATCAAGCAGCTCCA
GGCAAGAATCCTGGCTGTGGAAAGATACCTAAAGGATCAACAGCTCCTGGGGATTTGGGGTTGCTCTGGA
AAACTCATTTGCACCACTGCTGTGCCTTGGAATGCTAGTTGGAGTAATAAATCTCTGGAACAGATTTGGA
ATCACACGACCTGGATGGAGTGGGACAGAGAAATTAACAATTACACAAGCTTAATACACTCCTTAATTGA
AGAATCGCAAAACCAGCAAGAAAAGAATGAACAAGAATTATTGGAATTAGATAAATGGGCAAGTTTGTGG
AATTGGTTTAACATAACAAATTGGCTGTGGTATATAAAATTATTCATAATGATAGTAGGAGGCTTGGTAG
GTTTAAGAATAGTTTTTGCTGTACTTTCTATAGTGAATAGAGTTAGGCAGGGATATTCACCATTATCGTT
TCAGACCCACCTCCCAACCCCGAGGGGACCCGACAGGCCCGAAGGAATAGAAGAAGAAGGTGGAGAGAGA
GACAGAGACAGATCCATTCGATTAGTGAACGGATCTCGACGGTATCGCTAGCTTTTAAAAGAAAAGGGGG
GATTGGGGGGTACAGTGCAGGGGAAAGAATAGTAGACATAATAGCAACAGACATACAAACTAAAGAATTA
CAAAAACAAATTACAAAAATTCAAAATTTTACTAGTGATTATCGGATCAACTTTGTATAGAAAAGTTGAC
CACTCCAGTGGAGGCTGAGAAAGGTTTTGTAGCTGGGTAGAGTATGTACTAAGAGATGGAGACGGCTGGC
TCTGAGCTCTGAAGCAAGCACCTCTTATGGAGAGTTGCTGACCTTCAGGTGCAAATCTAAGATACTACAG
GAGAATACACCATGGGGCTTCAGCCCAGTTGACTCCCGAGTGGGCTATGGGTTTGTGGAAGGAGAGATAG
AAGAGAAGGGACCTTTCTTCTTGAATTCTGCTTTCCTTCTACCTCTGAGGGTGAGCTGGGGTCTCAGCTG
AGGTGAGGACACAGCTATCAGTGGGAACTGTGAAACAACAGTTCAAGGGACAAAGTTACTAGGTCCCCCA
ACAACTGCAGCCTCCTGGGGAATGATGTGGAAAAATGCTCAGCCAAGGACAAAGAAGGCCTCACCCTCTC
TGAGACAATGTCCCCTGCTGTGAACTGGTTCATCAGGCCACCCAGGAGCCCCTATTAAGACTCTAATTAC
CCTAAGGCTAAGTAGAGGTGTTGTTGTCCAATGAGCACTTTCTGCAGACCTAGCACCAGGCAAGTGTTTG
GAAACTGCAGCTTCAGCCCCTCTGGCCATCTGCTGATCCACCCTTAATGGGACAAACAGCAAAGTCCAGG
GGTCAGGGGGGGGGTGCTTTGGACTATAAAGCTAGTGGGGATTCAGTAACCCCCAGCCCTAACAACTTTG
TACAAAAAAGCAGGCTCCCGCCACCATGGTGAGCAAGGGCGAGGAGGTCATCAAAGAGTTCATGCGCTTC
AAGGTGCGCATGGAGGGCTCCATGAACGGCCACGAGTTCGAGATCGAGGGCGAGGGCGAGGGCCGCCCCT
ACGAGGGCACCCAGACCGCCAAGCTGAAGGTGACCAAGGGCGGCCCCCTGCCCTTCGCCTGGGACATCCT
GTCCCCCCAGTTCATGTACGGCTCCAAGGCGTACGTGAAGCACCCCGCCGACATCCCCGATTACAAGAAG
CTGTCCTTCCCCGAGGGCTTCAAGTGGGAGCGCGTGATGAACTTCGAGGACGGCGGTCTGGTGACCGTGA
CCCAGGACTCCTCCCTGCAGGACGGCACGCTGATCTACAAGGTGAAGATGCGCGGCACCAACTTCCCCCC
CGACGGCCCCGTAATGCAGAAGAAGACCATGGGCTGGGAGGCCTCCACCGAGCGCCTGTACCCCCGCGAC
GGCGTGCTGAAGGGCGAGATCCACCAGGCCCTGAAGCTGAAGGACGGCGGCCACTACCTGGTGGAGTTCA
AGACCATCTACATGGCCAAGAAGCCCGTGCAACTGCCCGGCTACTACTACGTGGACACCAAGCTGGACAT
CACCTCCCACAACGAGGACTACACCATCGTGGAACAGTACGAGCGCTCCGAGGGCCGCCACCACCTGTTC
CTGGGGCATGGCACCGGCAGCACCGGCAGCGGCAGCTCCGGCACCGCCTCCTCCGAGGACAACAACATGG
CCGTCATCAAAGAGTTCATGCGCTTCAAGGTGCGCATGGAGGGCTCCATGAACGGCCACGAGTTCGAGAT
CGAGGGCGAGGGCGAGGGCCGCCCCTACGAGGGCACCCAGACCGCCAAGCTGAAGGTGACCAAGGGCGGC
CCCCTGCCCTTCGCCTGGGACATCCTGTCCCCCCAGTTCATGTACGGCTCCAAGGCGTACGTGAAGCACC
CCGCCGACATCCCCGATTACAAGAAGCTGTCCTTCCCCGAGGGCTTCAAGTGGGAGCGCGTGATGAACTT
CGAGGACGGCGGTCTGGTGACCGTGACCCAGGACTCCTCCCTGCAGGACGGCACGCTGATCTACAAGGTG
AAGATGCGCGGCACCAACTTCCCCCCCGACGGCCCCGTAATGCAGAAGAAGACCATGGGCTGGGAGGCCT
CCACCGAGCGCCTGTACCCCCGCGACGGCGTGCTGAAGGGCGAGATCCACCAGGCCCTGAAGCTGAAGGA
CGGCGGCCACTACCTGGTGGAGTTCAAGACCATCTACATGGCCAAGAAGCCCGTGCAACTGCCCGGCTAC
TACTACGTGGACACCAAGCTGGACATCACCTCCCACAACGAGGACTACACCATCGTGGAACAGTACGAGC
GCTCCGAGGGCCGCCACCACCTGTTCCTGTACGGCATGGACGAGCTGTACAAGTAAGACCCAGCTTTCTT
GTACAAAGTGGTGATAATCGAATTCCGATAATCAACCTCTGGATTACAAAATTTGTGAAAGATTGACTGG
TATTCTTAACTATGTTGCTCCTTTTACGCTATGTGGATACGCTGCTTTAATGCCTTTGTATCATGCTATT
GCTTCCCGTATGGCTTTCATTTTCTCCTCCTTGTATAAATCCTGGTTGCTGTCTCTTTATGAGGAGTTGT
GGCCCGTTGTCAGGCAACGTGGCGTGGTGTGCACTGTGTTTGCTGACGCAACCCCCACTGGTTGGGGCAT
TGCCACCACCTGTCAGCTCCTTTCCGGGACTTTCGCTTTCCCCCTCCCTATTGCCACGGCGGAACTCATC
GCCGCCTGCCTTGCCCGCTGCTGGACAGGGGCTCGGCTGTTGGGCACTGACAATTCCGTGGTGTTGTCGG
GGAAGCTGACGTCCTTTCCATGGCTGCTCGCCTGTGTTGCCACCTGGATTCTGCGCGGGACGTCCTTCTG
CTACGTCCCTTCGGCCCTCAATCCAGCGGACCTTCCTTCCCGCGGCCTGCTGCCGGCTCTGCGGCCTCTT
CCGCGTCTTCGCCTTCGCCCTCAGACGAGTCGGATCTCCCTTTGGGCCGCCTCCCCGCATCGGGAATTCC
CGCGGTTCGAAGGTAAGCCTATCCCTAACCCTCTCCTCGGTCTCGATTCTACGCGTACCGGGCGATGGCT
CCGGTGCCCGTCAGTGGGCAGAGCGCACATCGCCCACAGTCCCCGAGAAGTTGGGGGGAGGGGTCGGCAA
TTGAACCGGTGCCTAGAGAAGGTGGCGCGGGGTAAACTGGGAAAGTGATGTCGTGTACTGGCTCCGCCTT
TTTCCCGAGGGTGGGGGAGAACCGTATATAAGTGCAGTAGTCGCCGTGAACGTTCTTTTTCGCAACGGGT
TTGCCGCCAGAACACAGGTGTCGTGACGCGGATCCAGGCCTACACCATGGCTTCTTACCCTGGACACCAG
CATGCTTCTGCCTTTGACCAGGCTGCCAGATCCAGGGGCCACTCCAACAGGAGAACTGCCCTAAGACCCA
GAAGACAGCAGGAAGCCACTGAGGTGAGGCCTGAGCAGAAGATGCCAACCCTGCTGAGGGTGTACATTGA
TGGACCTCATGGCATGGGCAAGACCACCACCACTCAACTGCTGGTGGCACTGGGCTCCAGGGATGACATT
GTGTATGTGCCTGAGCCAATGACCTACTGGAGAGTGCTAGGAGCCTCTGAGACCATTGCCAACATCTACA
CCACCCAGCACAGGCTGGACCAGGGAGAAATCTCTGCTGGAGATGCTGCTGTGGTGATGACCTCTGCCCA
GATCACAATGGGAATGCCCTATGCTGTGACTGATGCTGTTCTGGCTCCTCACATTGGAGGAGAGGCTGGC
TCTTCTCATGCCCCTCCACCTGCCCTGACCCTGATCTTTGACAGACACCCCATTGCAGCCCTGCTGTGCT
ACCCAGCAGCAAGGTACCTCATGGGCTCCATGACCCCACAGGCTGTGCTGGCTTTTGTGGCCCTGATCCC
TCCAACCCTCCCTGGCACCAACATTGTTCTGGGAGCACTGCCTGAAGACAGACACATTGACAGGCTGGCA
AAGAGGCAGAGACCTGGAGAGAGACTGGACCTGGCCATGCTGGCTGCAATCAGAAGGGTGTATGGACTGC
TGGCAAACACTGTGAGATACCTCCAGTGTGGAGGCTCTTGGAGAGAGGACTGGGGACAGCTCTCTGGAAC
AGCAGTGCCCCCTCAAGGAGCTGAGCCCCAGTCCAATGCTGGTCCAAGACCCCACATTGGGGACACCCTG
TTCACCCTGTTCAGAGCCCCTGAGCTGCTGGCTCCCAATGGAGACCTGTACAATGTGTTTGCCTGGGCTC
TGGATGTTCTAGCCAAGAGGCTGAGGTCCATGCATGTGTTCATCCTGGACTATGACCAGTCCCCTGCTGG
ATGCAGAGATGCTCTGCTGCAACTAACCTCTGGCATGGTGCAGACCCATGTGACCACCCCTGGCAGCATC
CCCACCATCTGTGACCTAGCCAGAACCTTTGCCAGGGAGATGGGAATCTCTGGAGCCAATGGAGTCATGG
CCAAGTTGACCAGTGCTGTCCCAGTGCTCACAGCCAGGGATGTGGCTGGAGCTGTTGAGTTCTGGACTGA
CAGGTTGGGGTTCTCCAGAGATTTTGTGGAGGATGACTTTGCAGGTGTGGTCAGAGATGATGTCACCCTG
TTCATCTCAGCAGTCCAGGACCAGGTGGTGCCTGACAACACCCTGGCTTGGGTGTGGGTGAGAGGACTGG
ATGAGCTGTATGCTGAGTGGAGTGAGGTGGTCTCCACCAACTTCAGGGATGCCAGTGGCCCTGCCATGAC
AGAGATTGGAGAGCAGCCCTGGGGGAGAGAGTTTGCCCTGAGAGACCCAGCAGGCAACTGTGTGCACTTT
GTGGCAGAGGAGCAGGACTGAGGATAAGAATTCTTTAAGACCAATGACTTACAAGGCAGCTGTAGATCTT
AGCCACTTTTTAAAAGAAAAGGGGGGACTGGAAGGGCTAATTCACTCCCAACGAAGACAAGATCTGCTTT
TTGCTTGTACTGGGTCTCTCTGGTTAGACCAGATCTGAGCCTGGGAGCTCTCTGGCTAACTAGGGAACCC
ACTGCTTAAGCCTCAATAAAGCTTGCCTTGAGTGCTTCAAGTAGTGTGTGCCCGTCTGTTGTGTGACTCT
GGTAACTAGAGATCCCTCAGACCCTTTTAGTCAGTGTGGAAAATCTCTAGCAGTAGTAGTTCATGTCATC
TTATTATTCAGTATTTATAACTTGCAAAGAAATGAATATCAGAGAGTGAGAGGAACTTGTTTATTGCAGC
TTATAATGGTTACAAATAAAGCAATAGCATCACAAATTTCACAAATAAAGCATTTTTTTCACTGCATTCT
AGTTGTGGTTTGTCCAAACTCATCAATGTATCTTATCATGTCTGGCTCTAGCTATCCCGCCCCTAACTCC
GCCCATCCCGCCCCTAACTCCGCCCAGTTCCGCCCATTCTCCGCCCCATGGCTGACTAATTTTTTTTATT
TATGCAGAGGCCGAGGCCGCCTCGGCCTCTGAGCTATTCCAGAAGTAGTGAGGAGGCTTTTTTGGAGGCC
TAGGGACGTACCCAATTCGCCCTATAGTGAGTCGTATTACGCGCGCTCACTGGCCGTCGTTTTACAACGT
CGTGACTGGGAAAACCCTGGCGTTACCCAACTTAATCGCCTTGCAGCACATCCCCCTTTCGCCAGCTGGC
GTAATAGCGAAGAGGCCCGCACCGATCGCCCTTCCCAACAGTTGCGCAGCCTGAATGGCGAATGGG
[124 nt withheld, positions 7487-7610]
C
[91 nt withheld, positions 7612-7702]
A
[49 nt withheld, positions 7704-7752]
CCTTTGACGTTGGAGTCCACGTTCTTT
[37 nt withheld, positions 7780-7816]
ACCCTATCTCGGTCTATTCTTTTGATTTATAAGGGATTTTGCCGATTTCGGCCTATTGGTTAAAAAATGA
GCTGATTTAACAAAAATTTAACGCGAATTTTAACAAAATATTAACGCTTACAATTTAGGTGGCACTTTTC
GGGGAAATGTGCGCGGAACCCCTATTTGTTTATTTTTCTAAATACATTCAAATATGTATCCGCTCATGAG
ACAATAACCCTGATAAATGCTTCAATAATATTGAAAAAGGAAGAGTATGAGTATTCAACATTTCCGTGTC
GCCCTTATTCCCTTTTTTGCGGCATTTTGCCTTCCTGTTTTTGCTCACCCAGAAACGCTGGTGAAAGTAA
AAGATGCTGAAGATCAGTTGGGTGCACGAGTGGGTTACATCGAACTGGATCTCAACAGCGGTAAGATCCT
TGAGAGTTTTCGCCCCGAAGAACGTTTTCCAATGATGAGCACTTTTAAAGTTCTGCTATGTGGCGCGGTA
TTATCCCGTATTGACGCCGGGCAAGAGCAACTCGGTCGCCGCATACACTATTCTCAGAATGACTTGGTTG
AGTACTCACCAGTCACAGAAAAGCATCTTACGGATGGCATGACAGTAAGAGAATTATGCAGTGCTGCCAT
AACCATGAGTGATAACACTGCGGCCAACTTACTTCTGACAACGATCGGAGGACCGAAGGAGCTAACCGCT
TTTTTGCACAACATGGGGGATCATGTAACTCGCCTTGATCGTTGGGAACCGGAGCTGAATGAAGCCATAC
CAAACGACGAGCGTGACACCACGATGCCTGTAGCAATGGCAACAACGTTGCGCAAACTATTAACTGGCGA
ACTACTTACTCTAGCTTCCCGGCAACAATTAATAGACTGGATGGAGGCGGATAAAGTTGCAGGACCACTT
CTGCGCTCGGCCCTTCCGGCTGGCTGGTTTATTGCTGATAAATCTGGAGCCGGTGAGCGTGGGTCTCGCG
GTATCATTGCAGCACTGGGGCCAGATGGTAAGCCCTCCCGTATCGTAGTTATCTACACGACGGGGAGTCA
GGCAACTATGGATGAACGAAATAGACAGATCGCTGAGATAGGTGCCTCACTGATTAAGCATTGGTAACTG
TCAGACCAAGTTTACTCATATATACTTTAGATTGATTTAAAACTTCATTTTTAATTTAAAAGGATCTAGG
TGAAGATCCTTTTTGATAATCTCATGACCAAAATCCCTTAACGTGAGTTTTCGTTCCACTGAGCGTCAGA
CCCCGTAGAAAAGATCAAAGGATCTTCTTGAGATCCTTTTTTTCTGCGCGTAATCTGCTGCTTGCAAACA
AAAAAACCACCGCTACCAGCGGTGGTTTGTTTGCCGGATCAAGAGCTACCAACTCTTTTTCCGAAGGTAA
CTGGCTTCAGCAGAGCGCAGATACCAAATACTGTTCTTCTAGTGTAGCCGTAGTTAGGCCACCACTTCAA
GAACTCTGTAGCACCGCCTACATACCTCGCTCTGCTAATCCTGTTACCAGTGGCTGCTGCCAGTGGCGAT
AAGTCGTGTCTTACCGGGTTGGACTCAAGACGATAGTTACCGGATAAGGCGCAGCGGTCGGGCTGAACGG
GGGGTTCGTGCACACAGCCCAGCTTGGAGCGAACGACCTACACCGAACTGAGATACCTACAGCGTGAGCT
ATGAGAAAGCGCCACGCTTCCCGAAGGGAGAAAGGCGGACAGGTATCCGGTAAGCGGCAGGGTCGGAACA
GGAGAGCGCACGAGGGAGCTTCCAGGGGGAAACGCCTGGTATCTTTATAGTCCTGTCGGGTTTCGCCACC
TCTGACTTGAGCGTCGATTTTTGTGATGCTCGTCAGGGGGGCGGAGCCTATGGAAAAACGCCAGCAACGC
GGCCTTTTTACGGTTCCTGGCCTTTTGCTGGCCTTTTGCTCACATGTTCTTTCCTGCGTTATCCCCTGAT
TCTGTGGATAACCGTATTACCGCCTTTGAGTGAGCTGATACCGCTCGCCGCAGCCGAACGACCGAGCGCA
GCGAGTCAGTGAGCGAGGAAGCGGAAGAGCGCCCAATACGCAAACCGCCTCTCCCCGCGCGTTGGCCGAT
TCATTAATGCAGCTGGCACGACAGGTTTCCCGACTGGAAAGCGGGCAGTGAGCGCAACGCAATTAATGTG
AGTTAGCTCACTCATTAGGCACCCCAGGCTTTACACTTTATGCTTCCGGCTCGTATGTTGTGTGGAATTG
TGAGCGGATAACAATTTCACACAGGAAACAGCTATGACCATGATTACGCCAAGCGCGCAATTAACCCTCA
CTAAAGGGAACAAAAGCTGGAGCTGCAAGCTT
Features (pLannotate 1.2.2; 31 found; start..end, strand, type, name):
      3..229     +  promoter       RSV promoter: Rous sarcoma virus enhancer/promoter
    230..410     +  LTR            5' LTR (truncated): truncated 5' long terminal repeat (LTR) from HIV-1
    457..582     +  misc_feature   HIV-1 Ψ: packaging signal of human immunodeficiency virus type 1
    566..929     +  CDS            HIV-1 gag (fragment): gag protein from human immunodeficiency virus 1; gag
   1075..1308    +  misc_feature   RRE: The Rev response element (RRE) of HIV-1 allows for Rev-dependent mRNA export from the nucleus to the cytoplasm.
   1685..1785    +  CDS            Rev (fragment): human immunodeficiency virus 1 (HIV-1) Rev protein; rev; enhances nuclear export of unspliced and incompletely spliced viral mRNAs
   1803..1920    +  misc_feature   cPPT/CTS: central polypurine tract and central termination sequence of HIV-1
   1938..1958    +  protein_bind   attB4: mutant version of attB; core recombination site for the Gateway® BP reaction BP Clonase™
   2652..2676    +  protein_bind   attB1: mutant version of attB; recombination site for the Gateway® BP reaction BP Clonase™
   2686..4113    +  CDS            tdTomato: tdTomato is a basic (constitutively fluorescent) orange fluorescent protein published in 2004, derived from Discosoma sp.. It is reported to be a somewhat slowly-maturing tandem dimer with low acid sensitivity.
   4118..4142    -  protein_bind   attB2: mutant version of attB; recombination site for the Gateway® BP reaction BP Clonase™
   4160..4748    +  misc_feature   WPRE: woodchuck hepatitis virus posttranscriptional regulatory element
   4772..4813    +  CDS            V5 tag: epitope tag from simian virus 5
   4846..5057    +  promoter       EF-1α core promoter: core promoter for human elongation factor EF-1α
   5087..6205    +  CDS            TK: KITH_HHV1S - Experimental evidence at protein level: Swiss-Prot protein existence level 1. Catalyzes the transfer of the gamma-phospho group of ATP to thymidine to generate dTMP in the salvage pathway of pyrimidine synthesis. The dTMP serves as a substrate for DNA polymerase during viral DNA replication. Allows the virus to be reactivated and to grow in non-proliferative cells lacking a high concentration of phosphorylated nucleic acid precursors. From Human herpesvirus 1 (strain SC16) (HHV-1) (Human herpes simplex virus 1). Used in molecular biology as a selectable marker to identify transfec
   6227..6598    +  CDS            ble: BLE_STRHI - Experimental evidence at protein level: Swiss-Prot protein existence level 1. Binding protein with a strong affinity to the bleomycin family of antibiotics. From Streptoalloteichus hindustanus.
   6615..6677    +  CDS            nef (fragment): NEF_HV1Z2 - Experimental evidence at protein level: Swiss-Prot protein existence level 1. Extracellular Nef protein targets CD4(+) T-lymphocytes for apoptosis by interacting with CXCR4 surface receptors. From Human immunodeficiency virus type 1 group M subtype D (isolate Z2/CDC-Z34) (HIV-1).
   6679..6912    +  LTR            3' LTR (ΔU3): self-inactivating 3' long terminal repeat (LTR) from HIV-1
   6984..7105    +  polyA_signal   SV40 poly(A) signal: SV40 polyadenylation signal
   7145..7280    +  rep_origin     SV40 ori: SV40 origin of replication
   7301..7319    -  promoter       T7 promoter: promoter for bacteriophage T7 RNA polymerase
   7327..7482    +  CDS            lacZα (fragment): LacZα fragment of β-galactosidase; lacZ fragment
   7487..7915    +  rep_origin     f1 ori (sequence partly withheld): f1 bacteriophage origin of replication; arrow indicates direction of (+) strand synthesis
   7968..8072    +  promoter       AmpR promoter: bla
   8073..8933    +  CDS            AmpR: β-lactamase; bla; confers resistance to ampicillin, carbenicillin, and related antibiotics
   9104..9692    +  rep_origin     ori: high-copy-number ColE1/pMB1/pBR322/pUC origin of replication
   9875..9967    +  CDS            lacI (fragment): lac repressor; lacI; The lac repressor binds to the lac operator to inhibit transcription in E. coli. This inhibition can be relieved by adding lactose or isopropyl-β-D-thiogalactopyranoside (IPTG).
   9980..10001   +  protein_bind   CAP binding site: CAP binding activates transcription in the presence of cAMP. E. coli catabolite activator protein
  10016..10046   +  promoter       lac promoter: promoter for the E. coli lac operon
  10054..10070   +  protein_bind   lac operator: The lac repressor binds to the lac operator to inhibit transcription in E. coli. This inhibition can be relieved by adding lactose or isopropyl-β-D-thiogalactopyranoside (IPTG). lac repressor encoded by lacI
  10115..10133   +  promoter       T3 promoter: promoter for bacteriophage T3 RNA polymerase
