>Addgene plasmid #114311 | p2K7-RIP-Tomato-EFs-Tk::Sh | addgene full sequence | sequence record 218870 | Addgene NGS Result
AATGTAGTCTTATGCAATACTCTTGTAGTCTTGCAACATGGTAACGATGAGTTAGCAACATGCCTTACAA
GGAGAGAAAAAGCACCGTGCATGCCGATTGGTGGAAGTAAGGTGGTACGATCGTGCCTTATTAGGAAGGC
AACAGACGGGTCTGACATGGATTGGACGAACCACTGAATTGCCGCATTGCAGAGATATTGTATTTAAGTG
CCTAGCTCGATACATAAACGGGTCTCTCTGGTTAGACCAGATCTGAGCCTGGGAGCTCTCTGGCTAACTA
GGGAACCCACTGCTTAAGCCTCAATAAAGCTTGCCTTGAGTGCTTCAAGTAGTGTGTGCCCGTCTGTTGT
GTGACTCTGGTAACTAGAGATCCCTCAGACCCTTTTAGTCAGTGTGGAAAATCTCTAGCAGTGGCGCCCG
AACAGGGACTTGAAAGCGAAAGGGAAACCAGAGGAGCTCTCTCGACGCAGGACTCGGCTTGCTGAAGCGC
GCACGGCAAGAGGCGAGGGGCGGCGACTGGTGAGTACGCCAAAAATTTTGACTAGCGGAGGCTAGAAGGA
GAGAGATGGGTGCGAGAGCGTCAGTATTAAGCGGGGGAGAATTAGATCGCGATGGGAAAAAATTCGGTTA
AGGCCAGGGGGAAAGAAAAAATATAAATTAAAACATATAGTATGGGCAAGCAGGGAGCTAGAACGATTCG
CAGTTAATCCTGGCCTGTTAGAAACATCAGAAGGCTGTAGACAAATACTGGGACAGCTACAACCATCCCT
TCAGACAGGATCAGAAGAACTTAGATCATTATATAATACAGTAGCAACCCTCTATTGTGTGCATCAAAGG
ATAGAGATAAAAGACACCAAGGAAGCTTTAGACAAGATAGAGGAAGAGCAAAACAAAAGTAAGACCACCG
CACAGCAAGCGGCCGCTGATCTTCAGACCTGGAGGAGGAGATATGAGGGACAATTGGAGAAGTGAATTAT
ATAAATATAAAGTAGTAAAAATTGAACCATTAGGAGTAGCACCCACCAAGGCAAAGAGAAGAGTGGTGCA
GAGAGAAAAAAGAGCAGTGGGAATAGGAGCTTTGTTCCTTGGGTTCTTGGGAGCAGCAGGAAGCACTATG
GGCGCAGCGTCAATGACGCTGACGGTACAGGCCAGACAATTATTGTCTGGTATAGTGCAGCAGCAGAACA
ATTTGCTGAGGGCTATTGAGGCGCAACAGCATCTGTTGCAACTCACAGTCTGGGGCATCAAGCAGCTCCA
GGCAAGAATCCTGGCTGTGGAAAGATACCTAAAGGATCAACAGCTCCTGGGGATTTGGGGTTGCTCTGGA
AAACTCATTTGCACCACTGCTGTGCCTTGGAATGCTAGTTGGAGTAATAAATCTCTGGAACAGATTTGGA
ATCACACGACCTGGATGGAGTGGGACAGAGAAATTAACAATTACACAAGCTTAATACACTCCTTAATTGA
AGAATCGCAAAACCAGCAAGAAAAGAATGAACAAGAATTATTGGAATTAGATAAATGGGCAAGTTTGTGG
AATTGGTTTAACATAACAAATTGGCTGTGGTATATAAAATTATTCATAATGATAGTAGGAGGCTTGGTAG
GTTTAAGAATAGTTTTTGCTGTACTTTCTATAGTGAATAGAGTTAGGCAGGGATATTCACCATTATCGTT
TCAGACCCACCTCCCAACCCCGAGGGGACCCGACAGGCCCGAAGGAATAGAAGAAGAAGGTGGAGAGAGA
GACAGAGACAGATCCATTCGATTAGTGAACGGATCTCGACGGTATCGCTAGCTTTTAAAAGAAAAGGGGG
GATTGGGGGGTACAGTGCAGGGGAAAGAATAGTAGACATAATAGCAACAGACATACAAACTAAAGAATTA
CAAAAACAAATTACAAAAATTCAAAATTTTACTAGTGATTATCGGATCAACTTTGTATAGAAAAGTTGAC
CACTCCAGTGGAGGCTGAGAAAGGTTTTGTAGCTGGGTAGAGTATGTACTAAGAGATGGAGACAGCTGGC
TCTGAGCTCTGAAGCAAGCACCTCTTATGGAGAGTTGCTGACCTTCAGGTGCAAATCTAAGATACTACAG
GAGAATACACCATGGGGCTTCAGCCCAGTTGACTCCCGAGTGGGCTATGGGTTTGTGGAAGGAGAGATAG
AAGAGAAGGGACCTTTCTTCTTGAATTCTGCTTTCCTTCTACCTCTGAGGGTGAGCTGGGGTCTCAGCTG
AGGTGAGGACACAGCTATCAGTGGGAACTGTGAAACAACAGTTCAAGGGACAAAGTTACTAGGTCCCCCA
ACAACTGCAGCCTCCTGGGGAATGATGTGGAAAAATGCTCAGCCAAGGACAAAGAAGGCCTCACCCTCTC
TGAGACAATGTCCCCTGCTGTGAACTGGTTCATCAGGCCACCCAGGAGCCCCTATTAAGACTCTAATTAC
CCTAAGGCTAAGTAGAGGTGTTGTTGTCCAATGAGCACTTTCTGCAGACCTAGCACCAGGCAAGTGTTTG
GAAACTGCAGCTTCAGCCCCTCTGGCCATCTGCTGATCCACCCTTAATGGGACAAACAGCAAAGTCCAGG
GGTCAGGGGGGGGGTGCTTTGGACTATAAAACTAGTGGGGATTCAGTAACCCCCAGCCCTAACAACTTTG
TACAAAAAAGCAGGCTCCCGCCACCATGGTGAGCAAGGGCGAGGAGGTCATCAAAGAGTTCATGCGCTTC
AAGGTGCGCATGGAGGGCTCCATGAACGGCCACGAGTTCGAGATCGAGGGCGAGGGCGAGGGCCGCCCCT
ACGAGGGCACCCAGACCGCCAAGCTGAAGGTGACCAAGGGCGGCCCCCTGCCCTTCGCCTGGGACATCCT
GTCCCCCCAGTTCATGTACGGCTCCAAGGCGTACGTGAAGCACCCCGCCGACATCCCCGATTACAAGAAG
CTGTCCTTCCCCGAGGGCTTCAAGTGGGAGCGCGTGATGAACTTCGAGGACGGCGGTCTGGTGACCGTGA
CCCAGGACTCCTCCCTGCAGGACGGCACGCTGATCTACAAGGTGAAGATGCGCGGCACCAACTTCCCCCC
CGACGGCCCCGTAATGCAGAAGAAGACCATGGGCTGGGAGGCCTCCACCGAGCGCCTGTACCCCCGCGAC
GGCGTGCTGAAGGGCGAGATCCACCAGGCCCTGAAGCTGAAGGACGGCGGCCACTACCTGGTGGAGTTCA
AGACCATCTACATGGCCAAGAAGCCCGTGCAACTGCCCGGCTACTACTACGTGGACACCAAGCTGGACAT
CACCTCCCACAACGAGGACTACACCATCGTGGAACAGTACGAGCGCTCCGAGGGCCGCCACCACCTGTTC
CTGGGGCATGGCACCGGCAGCACCGGCAGCGGCAGCTCCGGCACCGCCTCCTCCGAGGACAACAACATGG
CCGTCATCAAAGAGTTCATGCGCTTCAAGGTGCGCATGGAGGGCTCCATGAACGGCCACGAGTTCGAGAT
CGAGGGCGAGGGCGAGGGCCGCCCCTACGAGGGCACCCAGACCGCCAAGCTGAAGGTGACCAAGGGCGGC
CCCCTGCCCTTCGCCTGGGACATCCTGTCCCCCCAGTTCATGTACGGCTCCAAGGCGTACGTGAAGCACC
CCGCCGACATCCCCGATTACAAGAAGCTGTCCTTCCCCGAGGGCTTCAAGTGGGAGCGCGTGATGAACTT
CGAGGACGGCGGTCTGGTGACCGTGACCCAGGACTCCTCCCTGCAGGACGGCACGCTGATCTACAAGGTG
AAGATGCGCGGCACCAACTTCCCCCCCGACGGCCCCGTAATGCAGAAGAAGACCATGGGCTGGGAGGCCT
CCACCGAGCGCCTGTACCCCCGCGACGGCGTGCTGAAGGGCGAGATCCACCAGGCCCTGAAGCTGAAGGA
CGGCGGCCACTACCTGGTGGAGTTCAAGACCATCTACATGGCCAAGAAGCCCGTGCAACTGCCCGGCTAC
TACTACGTGGACACCAAGCTGGACATCACCTCCCACAACGAGGACTACACCATCGTGGAACAGTACGAGC
GCTCCGAGGGCCGCCACCACCTGTTCCTGTACGGCATGGACGAGCTGTACAAGTAAGACCCAGCTTTCTT
GTACAAAGTGGTGATAATCGAATTCCGATAATCAACCTCTGGATTACAAAATTTGTGAAAGATTGACTGG
TATTCTTAACTATGTTGCTCCTTTTACGCTATGTGGATACGCTGCTTTAATGCCTTTGTATCATGCTATT
GCTTCCCGTATGGCTTTCATTTTCTCCTCCTTGTATAAATCCTGGTTGCTGTCTCTTTATGAGGAGTTGT
GGCCCGTTGTCAGGCAACGTGGCGTGGTGTGCACTGTGTTTGCTGACGCAACCCCCACTGGTTGGGGCAT
TGCCACCACCTGTCAGCTCCTTTCCGGGACTTTCGCTTTCCCCCTCCCTATTGCCACGGCGGAACTCATC
GCCGCCTGCCTTGCCCGCTGCTGGACAGGGGCTCGGCTGTTGGGCACTGACAATTCCGTGGTGTTGTCGG
GGAAGCTGACGTCCTTTCCATGGCTGCTCGCCTGTGTTGCCACCTGGATTCTGCGCGGGACGTCCTTCTG
CTACGTCCCTTCGGCCCTCAATCCAGCGGACCTTCCTTCCCGCGGCCTGCTGCCGGCTCTGCGGCCTCTT
CCGCGTCTTCGCCTTCGCCCTCAGACGAGTCGGATCTCCCTTTGGGCCGCCTCCCCGCATCGGGAATTCC
CGCGGTTCGAAGGTAAGCCTATCCCTAACCCTCTCCTCGGTCTCGATTCTACGCGTACCGGGCGATGGCT
CCGGTGCCCGTCAGTGGGCAGAGCGCACATCGCCCACAGTCCCCGAGAAGTTGGGGGGAGGGGTCGGCAA
TTGAACCGGTGCCTAGAGAAGGTGGCGCGGGGTAAACTGGGAAAGTGATGTCGTGTACTGGCTCCGCCTT
TTTCCCGAGGGTGGGGGAGAACCGTATATAAGTGCAGTAGTCGCCGTGAACGTTCTTTTTCGCAACGGGT
TTGCCGCCAGAACACAGGTGTCGTGACGCGGATCCAGGCCTACACCATGGCTTCTTACCCTGGACACCAG
CATGCTTCTGCCTTTGACCAGGCTGCCAGATCCAGGGGCCACTCCAACAGGAGAACTGCCCTAAGACCCA
GAAGACAGCAGGAAGCCACTGAGGTGAGGCCTGAGCAGAAGATGCCAACCCTGCTGAGGGTGTACATTGA
TGGACCTCATGGCATGGGCAAGACCACCACCACTCAACTGCTGGTGGCACTGGGCTCCAGGGATGACATT
GTGTATGTGCCTGAGCCAATGACCTACTGGAGAGTGCTAGGAGCCTCTGAGACCATTGCCAACATCTACA
CCACCCAGCACAGGCTGGACCAGGGAGAAATCTCTGCTGGAGATGCTGCTGTGGTGATGACCTCTGCCCA
GATCACAATGGGAATGCCCTATGCTGTGACTGATGCTGTTCTGGCTCCTCACATTGGAGGAGAGGCTGGC
TCTTCTCATGCCCCTCCACCTGCCCTGACCCTGATCTTTGACAGACACCCCATTGCAGCCCTGCTGTGCT
ACCCAGCAGCAAGGTACCTCATGGGCTCCATGACCCCACAGGCTGTGCTGGCTTTTGTGGCCCTGATCCC
TCCAACCCTCCCTGGCACCAACATTGTTCTGGGAGCACTGCCTGAAGACAGACACATTGACAGGCTGGCA
AAGAGGCAGAGACCTGGAGAGAGACTGGACCTGGCCATGCTGGCTGCAATCAGAAGGGTGTATGGACTGC
TGGCAAACACTGTGAGATACCTCCAGTGTGGAGGCTCTTGGAGAGAGGACTGGGGACAGCTCTCTGGAAC
AGCAGTGCCCCCTCAAGGAGCTGAGCCCCAGTCCAATGCTGGTCCAAGACCCCACATTGGGGACACCCTG
TTCACCCTGTTCAGAGCCCCTGAGCTGCTGGCTCCCAATGGAGACCTGTACAATGTGTTTGCCTGGGCTC
TGGATGTTCTAGCCAAGAGGCTGAGGTCCATGCATGTGTTCATCCTGGACTATGACCAGTCCCCTGCTGG
ATGCAGAGATGCTCTGCTGCAACTAACCTCTGGCATGGTGCAGACCCATGTGACCACCCCTGGCAGCATC
CCCACCATCTGTGACCTAGCCAGAACCTTTGCCAGGGAGATGGGAATCTCTGGAGCCAATGGAGTCATGG
CCAAGTTGACCAGTGCTGTCCCAGTGCTCACAGCCAGGGATGTGGCTGGAGCTGTTGAGTTCTGGACTGA
CAGGTTGGGGTTCTCCAGAGATTTTGTGGAGGATGACTTTGCAGGTGTGGTCAGAGATGATGTCACCCTG
TTCATCTCAGCAGTCCAGGACCAGGTGGTGCCTGACAACACCCTGGCTTGGGTGTGGGTGAGAGGACTGG
ATGAGCTGTATGCTGAGTGGAGTGAGGTGGTCTCCACCAACTTCAGGGATGCCAGTGGCCCTGCCATGAC
AGAGATTGGAGAGCAGCCCTGGGGGAGAGAGTTTGCCCTGAGAGACCCAGCAGGCAACTGTGTGCACTTT
GTGGCAGAGGAGCAGGACTGAGGATAAGAATTCTTTAAGACCAATGACTTACAAGGCAGCTGTAGATCTT
AGCCACTTTTTAAAAGAAAAGGGGGGACTGGAAGGGCTAATTCACTCCCAACGAAGACAAGATCTGCTTT
TTGCTTGTACTGGGTCTCTCTGGTTAGACCAGATCTGAGCCTGGGAGCTCTCTGGCTAACTAGGGAACCC
ACTGCTTAAGCCTCAATAAAGCTTGCCTTGAGTGCTTCAAGTAGTGTGTGCCCGTCTGTTGTGTGACTCT
GGTAACTAGAGATCCCTCAGACCCTTTTAGTCAGTGTGGAAAATCTCTAGCAGTAGTAGTTCATGTCATC
TTATTATTCAGTATTTATAACTTGCAAAGAAATGAATATCAGAGAGTGAGAGGAACTTGTTTATTGCAGC
TTATAATGGTTACAAATAAAGCAATAGCATCACAAATTTCACAAATAAAGCATTTTTTTCACTGCATTCT
AGTTGTGGTTTGTCCAAACTCATCAATGTATCTTATCATGTCTGGCTCTAGCTATCCCGCCCCTAACTCC
GCCCATCCCGCCCCTAACTCCGCCCAGTTCCGCCCATTCTCCGCCCCATGGCTGACTAATTTTTTTTATT
TATGCAGAGGCCGAGGCCGCCTCGGCCTCTGAGCTATTCCAGAAGTAGTGAGGAGGCTTTTTTGGAGGCC
TAGGGACGTACCCAATTCGCCCTATAGTGAGTCGTATTACGCGCGCTCACTGGCCGTCGTTTTACAACGT
CGTGACTGGGAAAACCCTGGCGTTACCCAACTTAATCGCCTTGCAGCACATCCCCCTTTCGCCAGCTGGC
GTAATAGCGAAGAGGCCCGCACCGATCGCCCTTCCCAACAGTTGCGCAGCCTGAATGGCGAATGGG
[124 nt withheld, positions 7487-7610]
C
[91 nt withheld, positions 7612-7702]
A
[49 nt withheld, positions 7704-7752]
CCTTTGACGTTGGAGTCCACGTTCTTT
[37 nt withheld, positions 7780-7816]
ACCCTATCTCGGTCTATTCTTTTGATTTATAAGGGATTTTGCCGATTTCGGCCTATTGGTTAAAAAATGA
GCTGATTTAACAAAAATTTAACGCGAATTTTAACAAAATATTAACGCTTACAATTTAGGTGGCACTTTTC
GGGGAAATGTGCGCGGAACCCCTATTTGTTTATTTTTCTAAATACATTCAAATATGTATCCGCTCATGAG
ACAATAACCCTGATAAATGCTTCAATAATATTGAAAAAGGAAGAGTATGAGTATTCAACATTTCCGTGTC
GCCCTTATTCCCTTTTTTGCGGCATTTTGCCTTCCTGTTTTTGCTCACCCAGAAACGCTGGTGAAAGTAA
AAGATGCTGAAGATCAGTTGGGTGCACGAGTGGGTTACATCGAACTGGATCTCAACAGCGGTAAGATCCT
TGAGAGTTTTCGCCCCGAAGAACGTTTTCCAATGATGAGCACTTTTAAAGTTCTGCTATGTGGCGCGGTA
TTATCCCGTATTGACGCCGGGCAAGAGCAACTCGGTCGCCGCATACACTATTCTCAGAATGACTTGGTTG
AGTACTCACCAGTCACAGAAAAGCATCTTACGGATGGCATGACAGTAAGAGAATTATGCAGTGCTGCCAT
AACCATGAGTGATAACACTGCGGCCAACTTACTTCTGACAACGATCGGAGGACCGAAGGAGCTAACCGCT
TTTTTGCACAACATGGGGGATCATGTAACTCGCCTTGATCGTTGGGAACCGGAGCTGAATGAAGCCATAC
CAAACGACGAGCGTGACACCACGATGCCTGTAGCAATGGCAACAACGTTGCGCAAACTATTAACTGGCGA
ACTACTTACTCTAGCTTCCCGGCAACAATTAATAGACTGGATGGAGGCGGATAAAGTTGCAGGACCACTT
CTGCGCTCGGCCCTTCCGGCTGGCTGGTTTATTGCTGATAAATCTGGAGCCGGTGAGCGTGGGTCTCGCG
GTATCATTGCAGCACTGGGGCCAGATGGTAAGCCCTCCCGTATCGTAGTTATCTACACGACGGGGAGTCA
GGCAACTATGGATGAACGAAATAGACAGATCGCTGAGATAGGTGCCTCACTGATTAAGCATTGGTAACTG
TCAGACCAAGTTTACTCATATATACTTTAGATTGATTTAAAACTTCATTTTTAATTTAAAAGGATCTAGG
TGAAGATCCTTTTTGATAATCTCATGACCAAAATCCCTTAACGTGAGTTTTCGTTCCACTGAGCGTCAGA
CCCCGTAGAAAAGATCAAAGGATCTTCTTGAGATCCTTTTTTTCTGCGCGTAATCTGCTGCTTGCAAACA
AAAAAACCACCGCTACCAGCGGTGGTTTGTTTGCCGGATCAAGAGCTACCAACTCTTTTTCCGAAGGTAA
CTGGCTTCAGCAGAGCGCAGATACCAAATACTGTTCTTCTAGTGTAGCCGTAGTTAGGCCACCACTTCAA
GAACTCTGTAGCACCGCCTACATACCTCGCTCTGCTAATCCTGTTACCAGTGGCTGCTGCCAGTGGCGAT
AAGTCGTGTCTTACCGGGTTGGACTCAAGACGATAGTTACCGGATAAGGCGCAGCGGTCGGGCTGAACGG
GGGGTTCGTGCACACAGCCCAGCTTGGAGCGAACGACCTACACCGAACTGAGATACCTACAGCGTGAGCT
ATGAGAAAGCGCCACGCTTCCCGAAGGGAGAAAGGCGGACAGGTATCCGGTAAGCGGCAGGGTCGGAACA
GGAGAGCGCACGAGGGAGCTTCCAGGGGGAAACGCCTGGTATCTTTATAGTCCTGTCGGGTTTCGCCACC
TCTGACTTGAGCGTCGATTTTTGTGATGCTCGTCAGGGGGGCGGAGCCTATGGAAAAACGCCAGCAACGC
GGCCTTTTTACGGTTCCTGGCCTTTTGCTGGCCTTTTGCTCACATGTTCTTTCCTGCGTTATCCCCTGAT
TCTGTGGATAACCGTATTACCGCCTTTGAGTGAGCTGATACCGCTCGCCGCAGCCGAACGACCGAGCGCA
GCGAGTCAGTGAGCGAGGAAGCGGAAGAGCGCCCAATACGCAAACCGCCTCTCCCCGCGCGTTGGCCGAT
TCATTAATGCAGCTGGCACGACAGGTTTCCCGACTGGAAAGCGGGCAGTGAGCGCAACGCAATTAATGTG
AGTTAGCTCACTCATTAGGCACCCCAGGCTTTACACTTTATGCTTCCGGCTCGTATGTTGTGTGGAATTG
TGAGCGGATAACAATTTCACACAGGAAACAGCTATGACCATGATTACGCCAAGCGCGCAATTAACCCTCA
CTAAAGGGAACAAAAGCTGGAGCTGCAAGCTT
Features (pLannotate 1.2.2; 31 found; start..end, strand, type, name):
      3..229     +  promoter       RSV promoter: Rous sarcoma virus enhancer/promoter
    230..410     +  LTR            5' LTR (truncated): truncated 5' long terminal repeat (LTR) from HIV-1
    457..582     +  misc_feature   HIV-1 Ψ: packaging signal of human immunodeficiency virus type 1
    566..929     +  CDS            HIV-1 gag (fragment): gag protein from human immunodeficiency virus 1; gag
   1075..1308    +  misc_feature   RRE: The Rev response element (RRE) of HIV-1 allows for Rev-dependent mRNA export from the nucleus to the cytoplasm.
   1685..1785    +  CDS            Rev (fragment): human immunodeficiency virus 1 (HIV-1) Rev protein; rev; enhances nuclear export of unspliced and incompletely spliced viral mRNAs
   1803..1920    +  misc_feature   cPPT/CTS: central polypurine tract and central termination sequence of HIV-1
   1938..1958    +  protein_bind   attB4: mutant version of attB; core recombination site for the Gateway® BP reaction BP Clonase™
   2652..2676    +  protein_bind   attB1: mutant version of attB; recombination site for the Gateway® BP reaction BP Clonase™
   2686..4113    +  CDS            tdTomato: tdTomato is a basic (constitutively fluorescent) orange fluorescent protein published in 2004, derived from Discosoma sp.. It is reported to be a somewhat slowly-maturing tandem dimer with low acid sensitivity.
   4118..4142    -  protein_bind   attB2: mutant version of attB; recombination site for the Gateway® BP reaction BP Clonase™
   4160..4748    +  misc_feature   WPRE: woodchuck hepatitis virus posttranscriptional regulatory element
   4772..4813    +  CDS            V5 tag: epitope tag from simian virus 5
   4846..5057    +  promoter       EF-1α core promoter: core promoter for human elongation factor EF-1α
   5087..6205    +  CDS            TK: KITH_HHV1S - Experimental evidence at protein level: Swiss-Prot protein existence level 1. Catalyzes the transfer of the gamma-phospho group of ATP to thymidine to generate dTMP in the salvage pathway of pyrimidine synthesis. The dTMP serves as a substrate for DNA polymerase during viral DNA replication. Allows the virus to be reactivated and to grow in non-proliferative cells lacking a high concentration of phosphorylated nucleic acid precursors. From Human herpesvirus 1 (strain SC16) (HHV-1) (Human herpes simplex virus 1). Used in molecular biology as a selectable marker to identify transfec
   6227..6598    +  CDS            ble: BLE_STRHI - Experimental evidence at protein level: Swiss-Prot protein existence level 1. Binding protein with a strong affinity to the bleomycin family of antibiotics. From Streptoalloteichus hindustanus.
   6615..6677    +  CDS            nef (fragment): NEF_HV1Z2 - Experimental evidence at protein level: Swiss-Prot protein existence level 1. Extracellular Nef protein targets CD4(+) T-lymphocytes for apoptosis by interacting with CXCR4 surface receptors. From Human immunodeficiency virus type 1 group M subtype D (isolate Z2/CDC-Z34) (HIV-1).
   6679..6912    +  LTR            3' LTR (ΔU3): self-inactivating 3' long terminal repeat (LTR) from HIV-1
   6984..7105    +  polyA_signal   SV40 poly(A) signal: SV40 polyadenylation signal
   7145..7280    +  rep_origin     SV40 ori: SV40 origin of replication
   7301..7319    -  promoter       T7 promoter: promoter for bacteriophage T7 RNA polymerase
   7327..7482    +  CDS            lacZα (fragment): LacZα fragment of β-galactosidase; lacZ fragment
   7487..7915    +  rep_origin     f1 ori (sequence partly withheld): f1 bacteriophage origin of replication; arrow indicates direction of (+) strand synthesis
   7968..8072    +  promoter       AmpR promoter: bla
   8073..8933    +  CDS            AmpR: β-lactamase; bla; confers resistance to ampicillin, carbenicillin, and related antibiotics
   9104..9692    +  rep_origin     ori: high-copy-number ColE1/pMB1/pBR322/pUC origin of replication
   9875..9967    +  CDS            lacI (fragment): lac repressor; lacI; The lac repressor binds to the lac operator to inhibit transcription in E. coli. This inhibition can be relieved by adding lactose or isopropyl-β-D-thiogalactopyranoside (IPTG).
   9980..10001   +  protein_bind   CAP binding site: CAP binding activates transcription in the presence of cAMP. E. coli catabolite activator protein
  10016..10046   +  promoter       lac promoter: promoter for the E. coli lac operon
  10054..10070   +  protein_bind   lac operator: The lac repressor binds to the lac operator to inhibit transcription in E. coli. This inhibition can be relieved by adding lactose or isopropyl-β-D-thiogalactopyranoside (IPTG). lac repressor encoded by lacI
  10115..10133   +  promoter       T3 promoter: promoter for bacteriophage T3 RNA polymerase
