[The description below was written by a language model from this plasmid's Addgene catalogue record and pLannotate feature annotations shown in this document.]
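Description:
p2K7-RIP-Tomato-EFs-Tk::Sh is a self-inactivating, third-generation-style HIV-1 lentiviral transfer vector built on the p2K7 backbone by Gateway recombination. In bacteria it is maintained through a high-copy ColE1/pUC-type origin and selected with ampicillin via the β-lactamase gene. The backbone also carries an f1 origin, an SV40 origin and poly(A) signal, and remnants of a lac/T3/T7 cloning region. The viral genome is transcribed from an RSV promoter fused to a truncated 5' LTR. It includes the Ψ packaging signal with a gag fragment, the Rev response element for Rev-dependent nuclear export, the cPPT/CTS, and a ΔU3 3' LTR that silences LTR promoter activity after integration.

The payload consists of two expression units. The first sits between Gateway sites: the interval between attB4 and attB1 is not annotated in the feature table, but by position and by the catalogue description it corresponds to the rat insulin 2 promoter (RIP). The rat species listed in the record therefore refers to the promoter rather than to the reporter. The attB1–attB2 interval holds the tdTomato coding sequence, followed by a WPRE to enhance transcript expression. An annotated V5 tag sequence lies after the WPRE, outside any annotated reading frame. Downstream, a short EF-1α core promoter (EFs) drives herpes simplex virus thymidine kinase immediately followed by the Sh ble bleomycin-binding protein. The name Tk::Sh indicates that these two are fused. This cassette confers zeocin resistance for positive selection, and thymidine kinase is a marker commonly used for negative selection. The construct is intended for tissue-specific tdTomato labelling of cells in which the insulin promoter is active, while transduced cells can be selected independently of reporter expression.
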