Addgene plasmid #114311: p2K7-RIP-Tomato-EFs-Tk::Sh
Purpose: Tissue-specific expression of the tdTomato living color under the control of the Rat Insulin 2 promoter (RIP)
Depositing lab: Patrick Salmon. Depositing organization: University of Geneva.
Backbone
  Vector backbone: p2K7
  Vector type: Lentiviral
  Selectable markers: Zeocin ; tdTomato
Growth in bacteria
  Bacterial resistance: Ampicillin, 100 μg/mL
  Growth temperature: 37°C
  Growth strain: NEB Stable
  Copy number: High Copy
Gene/Insert
  Gene/Insert name: tdTomato
  Species: R. norvegicus (rat)
  Cloning method: Gateway Cloning
Terms and licenses: Academic/Nonprofit Terms; Industry Terms: Not Available to Industry
How to cite: p2K7-RIP-Tomato-EFs-Tk::Sh was a gift from Patrick Salmon (Addgene plasmid # 114311 ; http://n2t.net/addgene:114311 ; RRID:Addgene_114311)
